Addgene plasmid #13448: SABgallox2DTA
Depositing lab: Philippe Soriano. Depositing organization: Fred Hutchinson Cancer Center.
Backbone
  Vector backbone: na
  Backbone size w/o insert (bp): 2900
  Vector type: Mammalian Expression, Cre/Lox ; Beta-gal
  Selectable markers: Neomycin (select with G418)
Growth in bacteria
  Bacterial resistance: Ampicillin, 100 μg/mL
  Growth temperature: 37°C
  Growth strain: DH5alpha
  Copy number: High Copy
Gene/Insert
  Gene/Insert name: SABgallox2DTA (alt name: betagal)
  Insert size (bp): 6600
  Cloning method: Restriction Enzyme; 5′ cloning site See map (not destroyed); 3′ cloning site See map (not destroyed)
  Sequencing primers: 5′ na
Terms and licenses: Academic/Nonprofit Terms; Industry Terms: Not Available to Industry
Depositor comments: This vector contains: loxP site, adenoviral splice acceptor (SA), beta-gal gene, PGK promoter, neomycin gene, bovine growth hormone polyA (bpA), loxP site, PGK promoter, A subunit of diphtheria toxin gene (dta), bpA.
How to cite: SABgallox2DTA was a gift from Philippe Soriano (Addgene plasmid # 13448 ; http://n2t.net/addgene:13448 ; RRID:Addgene_13448)
