[The description below was written by a language model from this plasmid's Addgene catalogue record and pLannotate feature annotations shown in this document.]
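Description:
SABgallox2DTA is a 9.6 kb mammalian Cre/lox reporter and cell-ablation cassette. The record gives no backbone name, but the feature table points to a pBluescript-type phagemid: fragments of the pBluescript multiple cloning site, flanking T7 and T3 promoters, lacZα and lac promoter/operator remnants, and an f1 origin. It is propagated in E. coli through a high-copy ColE1/pUC origin with ampicillin resistance (AmpR). Selection in mammalian cells relies on G418, through a neomycin phosphotransferase gene.

The roughly 6.6 kb insert is arranged as two consecutive units. The first is flanked by two loxP sites in the same orientation. It contains the adenovirus major late splice acceptor followed by a promoterless lacZ coding sequence, then a mouse PGK promoter driving NeoR, ending in a bovine growth hormone polyadenylation signal. Downstream of the second loxP site lies a second PGK promoter driving the diphtheria toxin A fragment (DTA), followed by an SV40 small t antigen fragment and intron and another bGH poly(A) signal.

Because lacZ has no promoter of its own, the splice acceptor lets it be expressed from an endogenous transcript once the cassette sits within a transcribed locus, giving β-galactosidase staining as a readout. Cre recombination between the direct-repeat loxP sites would delete the lacZ–PGKneo segment and leave the DTA unit behind. The record does not state the intended use or how DTA expression is controlled before excision. The design is consistent with building gene-trap or targeted alleles that combine a β-gal reporter, G418 selection and a toxin gene for cell killing.
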