Features (pLannotate 1.2.2; 30 found; start..end, strand, type, name):
      4..432     +  rep_origin     f1 ori (sequence partly withheld): f1 bacteriophage origin of replication; arrow indicates direction of (+) strand synthesis
    463..618     -  CDS            lacZα (fragment): LacZα fragment of β-galactosidase; lacZ fragment
    626..644     +  promoter       T7 promoter: promoter for bacteriophage T7 RNA polymerase
    653..694     +  misc_feature   MCS (fragment): pBluescript multiple cloning site
    707..740     -  protein_bind   loxP: Cre-mediated recombination occurs in the 8-bp core sequence (GCATACAT). Cre recombinase
    771..799     +  misc_feature   MCS (fragment): pBluescript multiple cloning site
    805..908     +  misc_feature   Ad SA: adenovirus major late transcript splice acceptor (Friedrich and Soriano, 1991)
    914..936     -  misc_feature   MCS (fragment): pBluescript multiple cloning site
    959..4006    +  CDS            lacZ: β-galactosidase; lacZ
   4040..4539    +  promoter       PGK promoter: mouse phosphoglycerate kinase 1 promoter
   4553..5356    +  CDS            NeoR/KanR: aminoglycoside phosphotransferase from Tn5; aph(3')-II (or nptII); confers resistance to neomycin, kanamycin, and G418 (Geneticin®)
   5394..5618    +  polyA_signal   bGH poly(A) signal: bovine growth hormone polyadenylation signal
   5622..5643    +  promoter       SV40 promoter (fragment): SV40 enhancer and early promoter
   5691..5724    -  protein_bind   loxP: Cre-mediated recombination occurs in the 8-bp core sequence (GCATACAT). Cre recombinase
   5766..5798    -  misc_feature   MCS (fragment): pBluescript multiple cloning site
   5803..6302    +  promoter       PGK promoter: mouse phosphoglycerate kinase 1 promoter
   6329..6901    +  CDS            DTA: diphtheria toxin fragment A; Corynebacterium diphtheriae tox
   6904..6976    +  CDS            small t antigen (fragment): SV40 (simian virus 40) small t antigen
   6978..7043    +  intron         small t intron: SV40 (simian virus 40) small t antigen intron
   7117..7341    +  polyA_signal   bGH poly(A) signal: bovine growth hormone polyadenylation signal
   7345..7366    +  promoter       SV40 promoter (fragment): SV40 enhancer and early promoter
   7370..7390    +  misc_feature   MCS (fragment): pBluescript multiple cloning site
   7403..7421    -  promoter       T3 promoter: promoter for bacteriophage T3 RNA polymerase
   7466..7482    -  protein_bind   lac operator: The lac repressor binds to the lac operator to inhibit transcription in E. coli. This inhibition can be relieved by adding lactose or isopropyl-β-D-thiogalactopyranoside (IPTG). lac repressor encoded by lacI
   7490..7520    -  promoter       lac promoter: promoter for the E. coli lac operon
   7535..7556    -  protein_bind   CAP binding site: CAP binding activates transcription in the presence of cAMP. E. coli catabolite activator protein
   7569..7661    -  CDS            lacI (fragment): lac repressor; lacI; The lac repressor binds to the lac operator to inhibit transcription in E. coli. This inhibition can be relieved by adding lactose or isopropyl-β-D-thiogalactopyranoside (IPTG).
   7844..8432    -  rep_origin     ori: high-copy-number ColE1/pMB1/pBR322/pUC origin of replication
   8603..9463    -  CDS            AmpR: β-lactamase; bla; confers resistance to ampicillin, carbenicillin, and related antibiotics
   9464..9568    -  promoter       AmpR promoter: bla
>Addgene plasmid #13448 | SABgallox2DTA | depositor full sequence | sequence record 7634 | Author sequence
CTG
[124 nt withheld, positions 4-127]
C
[91 nt withheld, positions 129-219]
A
[49 nt withheld, positions 221-269]
CCTTTGACGTTGGAGTCCACGTTCTTT
[37 nt withheld, positions 297-333]
ACCCTATCTCGGTCTATTCTTTTGATTTATAAGGGATTTTGCCGATTTCGGCCTATTGGTTAAAAAATGA
GCTGATTTAACAAAAATTTAACGCGAATTTTAACAAAATATTAACGCTTACAATTTCCATTCGCCATTCA
GGCTGCGCAACTGTTGGGAAGGGCGATCGGTGCGGGCCTCTTCGCTATTACGCCAGCTGGCGAAAGGGGG
ATGTGCTGCAAGGCGATTAAGTTGGGTAACGCCAGGGTTTTCCCAGTCACGACGTTGTAAAACGACGGCC
AGTGAGCGCGCGTAATACGACTCACTATAGGGCGAATTGGAGCTCCACCGCGGTGGCGGCCGCTCTAGAA
CTAGTGGATCCGGAACCCTTAATATAACTTCGTATAATGTATGCTATACGAAGTTATTAGGTCCCTCGAC
CTGCAGGAATTTCGAGGCTAGAACTAGTGGATCCCCCGGGCTGCAGATCTGTAGGGCGCAGTAGTCCAGG
GTTTCCTTGATGATGTCATACTTATCCTGTCCCTTTTTTTTCCACAGCTCGCGGTTGAGGACAAACTCTT
CGCGGTCTTTCCAGTGGGGATCGACGGTATCGATAAGCTTGATGATCTGTGACATGGCGGATCCCGTCGT
TTTACAACGTCGTGACTGGGAAAACCCTGGCGTTACCCAACTTAATCGCCTTGCAGCACATCCCCCTTTC
GCCAGCTGGCGTAATAGCGAAGAGGCCCGCACCGATCGCCCTTCCCAACAGTTGCGCAGCCTGAATGGCG
AATGGCGCTTTGCCTGGTTTCCGGCACCAGAAGCGGTGCCGGAAAGCTGGCTGGAGTGCGATCTTCCTGA
GGCCGATACTGTCGTCGTCCCCTCAAACTGGCAGATGCACGGTTACGATGCGCCCATCTACACCAACGTA
ACCTATCCCATTACGGTCAATCCGCCGTTTGTTCCCACGGAGAATCCGACGGGTTGTTACTCGCTCACAT
TTAATGTTGATGAAAGCTGGCTACAGGAAGGCCAGACGCGAATTATTTTTGATGGCGTTAACTCGGCGTT
TCATCTGTGGTGCAACGGGCGCTGGGTCGGTTACGGCCAGGACAGTCGTTTGCCGTCTGAATTTGACCTG
AGCGCATTTTTACGCGCCGGAGAAAACCGCCTCGCGGTGATGGTGCTGCGTTGGAGTGACGGCAGTTATC
TGGAAGATCAGGATATGTGGCGGATGAGCGGCATTTTCCGTGACGTCTCGTTGCTGCATAAACCGACTAC
ACAAATCAGCGATTTCCATGTTGCCACTCGCTTTAATGATGATTTCAGCCGCGCTGTACTGGAGGCTGAA
GTTCAGATGTGCGGCGAGTTGCGTGACTACCTACGGGTAACAGTTTCTTTATGGCAGGGTGAAACGCAGG
TCGCCAGCGGCACCGCGCCTTTCGGCGGTGAAATTATCGATGAGCGTGGTGGTTATGCCGATCGCGTCAC
ACTACGTCTGAACGTCGAAAACCCGAAACTGTGGAGCGCCGAAATCCCGAATCTCTATCGTGCGGTGGTT
GAACTGCACACCGCCGACGGCACGCTGATTGAAGCAGAAGCCTGCGATGTCGGTTTCCGCGAGGTGCGGA
TTGAAAATGGTCTGCTGCTGCTGAACGGCAAGCCGTTGCTGATTCGAGGCGTTAACCGTCACGAGCATCA
TCCTCTGCATGGTCAGGTCATGGATGAGCAGACGATGGTGCAGGATATCCTGCTGATGAAGCAGAACAAC
TTTAACGCCGTGCGCTGTTCGCATTATCCGAACCATCCGCTGTGGTACACGCTGTGCGACCGCTACGGCC
TGTATGTGGTGGATGAAGCCAATATTGAAACCCACGGCATGGTGCCAATGAATCGTCTGACCGATGATCC
GCGCTGGCTACCGGCGATGAGCGAACGCGTAACGCGAATGGTGCAGCGCGATCGTAATCACCCGAGTGTG
ATCATCTGGTCGCTGGGGAATGAATCAGGCCACGGCGCTAATCACGACGCGCTGTATCGCTGGATCAAAT
CTGTCGATCCTTCCCGCCCGGTGCAGTATGAAGGCGGCGGAGCCGACACCACGGCCACCGATATTATTTG
CCCGATGTACGCGCGCGTGGATGAAGACCAGCCCTTCCCGGCTGTGCCGAAATGGTCCATCAAAAAATGG
CTTTCGCTACCTGGAGAGACGCGCCCGCTGATCCTTTGCGAATACGCCCACGCGATGGGTAACAGTCTTG
GCGGTTTCGCTAAATACTGGCAGGCGTTTCGTCAGTATCCCCGTTTACAGGGCGGCTTCGTCTGGGACTG
GGTGGATCAGTCGCTGATTAAATATGATGAAAACGGCAACCCGTGGTCGGCTTACGGCGGTGATTTTGGC
GATACGCCGAACGATCGCCAGTTCTGTATGAACGGTCTGGTCTTTGCCGACCGCACGCCGCATCCAGCGC
TGACGGAAGCAAAACACCAGCAGCAGTTTTTCCAGTTCCGTTTATCCGGGCAAACCATCGAAGTGACCAG
CGAATACCTGTTCCGTCATAGCGATAACGAGCTCCTGCACTGGATGGTGGCGCTGGATGGTAAGCCGCTG
GCAAGCGGTGAAGTGCCTCTGGATGTCGCTCCACAAGGTAAACAGTTGATTGAACTGCCTGAACTACCGC
AGCCGGAGAGCGCCGGGCAACTCTGGCTCACAGTACGCGTAGTGCAACCGAACGCGACCGCATGGTCAGA
AGCCGGGCACATCAGCGCCTGGCAGCAGTGGCGTCTGGCGGAAAACCTCAGTGTGACGCTCCCCGCCGCG
TCCCACGCCATCCCGCATCTGACCACCAGCGAAATGGATTTTTGCATCGAGCTGGGTAATAAGCGTTGGC
AATTTAACCGCCAGTCAGGCTTTCTTTCACAGATGTGGATTGGCGATAAAAAACAACTGCTGACGCCGCT
GCGCGATCAGTTCACCCGTGCACCGCTGGATAACGACATTGGCGTAAGTGAAGCGACCCGCATTGACCCT
AACGCCTGGGTCGAACGCTGGAAGGCGGCGGGCCATTACCAGGCCGAAGCAGCGTTGTTGCAGTGCACGG
CAGATACACTTGCTGATGCGGTGCTGATTACGACCGCTCACGCGTGGCAGCATCAGGGGAAAACCTTATT
TATCAGCCGGAAAACCTACCGGATTGATGGTAGTGGTCAAATGGCGATTACCGTTGATGTTGAAGTGGCG
AGCGATACACCGCATCCGGCGCGGATTGGCCTGAACTGCCAGCTGGCGCAGGTAGCAGAGCGGGTAAACT
GGCTCGGATTAGGGCCGCAAGAAAACTATCCCGACCGCCTTACTGCCGCCTGTTTTGACCGCTGGGATCT
GCCATTGTCAGACATGTATACCCCGTACGTCTTCCCGAGCGAAAACGGTCTGCGCTGCGGGACGCGCGAA
TTGAATTATGGCCCACACCAGTGGCGCGGCGACTTCCAGTTCAACATCAGCCGCTACAGTCAACAGCAAC
TGATGGAAACCAGCCATCGCCATCTGCTGCACGCGGAAGAAGGCACATGGCTGAATATCGACGGTTTCCA
TATGGGGATTGGTGGCGACGACTCCTGGAGCCCGTCAGTATCGGCGGAATTCCAGCTGAGCGCCGGTCGC
TACCATTACCAGTTGGTCTGGTGTCAAAAATAATAACCGGGCAGGGGGAGATCATCGAATTCTACCGGGT
AGGGGAGGCGCTTTTCCCAAGGCAGTCTGGAGCATGCGCTTTAGCAGCCCCGCTGGGCACTTGGCGCTAC
ACAAGTGGCCTCTGGCCTCGCACACATTCCACATCCACCGGTAGGCGCCAACCGGCTCCGTTCTTTGGTG
GCCCCTTCGCGCCACCTTCTACTCCTCCCCTAGTCAGGAAGTTCCCCCCCGCCCCGCAGCTCGCGTCGTG
CAGGACGTGACAAATGGAAGTAGCACGTCTCACTAGTCTCGTGCAGATGGACAGCACCGCTGAGCAATGG
AAGCGGGTAGGCCTTTGGGGCAGCGGCCAATAGCAGCTTTGCTCCTTCGCTTTCTGGGCTCAGAGGCTGG
GAAGGGGTGGGTCCGGGGGCGGGCTCAGGGGCGGGCTCAGGGGCGGGGCGGGCGCCCGAAGGTCCTCCGG
AGGCCCGGCATTCTGCACGCTTCAAAAGCGCACGTCTGCCGCGCTGTTCTCCTCTTCCTCATCTCCGGGC
CTTTCGACCTGCAGCCAATATGGGATCGGCCATTGAACAAGATGGATTGCACGCAGGTTCTCCGGCCGCT
TGGGTGGAGAGGCTATTCGGCTATGACTGGGCACAACAGACAATCGGCTGCTCTGATGCCGCCGTGTTCC
GGCTGTCAGCGCAGGGGCGCCCGGTTCTTTTTGTCAAGACCGACCTGTCCGGTGCCCTGAATGAACTGCA
GGACGAGGCAGCGCGGCTATCGTGGCTGGCCACGACGGGCGTTCCTTGCGCAGCTGTGCTCGACGTTGTC
ACTGAAGCGGGAAGGGACTGGCTGCTATTGGGCGAAGTGCCGGGGCAGGATCTCCTGTCATCTCACCTTG
CTCCTGCCGAGAAAGTATCCATCATGGCTGATGCAATGCGGCGGCTGCATACGCTTGATCCGGCTACCTG
CCCATTCGACCACCAAGCGAAACATCGCATCGAGCGAGCACGTACTCGGATGGAAGCCGGTCTTGTCGAT
CAGGATGATCTGGACGAAGAGCATCAGGGGCTCGCGCCAGCCGAACTGTTCGCCAGGCTCAAGGCGCGCA
TGCCCGACGGCGATGATCTCGTCGTGACCCATGGCGATGCCTGCTTGCCGAATATCATGGTGGAAAATGG
CCGCTTTTCTGGATTCATCGACTGTGGCCGGCTGGGTGTGGCGGACCGCTATCAGGACATAGCGTTGGCT
ACCCGTGATATTGCTGAAGAGCTTGGCGGCGAATGGGCTGACCGCTTCCTCGTGCTTTACGGTATCGCCG
CTCCCGATTCGCAGCGCATCGCCTTCTATCGCCTTCTTGACGAGTTCTTCTGAGGGGATCAATTCTCTAG
AGCTCGCTGATCAGCCTCGACTGTGCCTTCTAGTTGCCAGCCATCTGTTGTTTGCCCCTCCCCCGTGCCT
TCCTTGACCCTGGAAGGTGCCACTCCCACTGTCCTTTCCTAATAAAATGAGGAAATTGCATCGCATTGTC
TGAGTAGGTGTCATTCTATTCTGGGGGGTGGGGTGGGGCAGGACAGCAAGGGGGAGGATTGGGAAGACAA
TAGCAGGCATGCTGGGGATGCGGTGGGCTCTATGGCTTCTGAGACGGAAAGAACCAGCTGGGGCTCGATC
CTCTAGAGTCGAATCAAGCTGATCCGGAACCCTTAATATAACTTCGTATAATGTATGCTATACGAAGTTA
TTAGGTCCCTCGACCTGCAGCCCAAGCTAGCTTATCGATACCGTCGACGGTATCGATAAGCTTGATATCG
AATTCTACCGGGTAGGGGAGGCGCTTTTCCCAAGGCAGTCTGGAGCATGCGCTTTAGCAGCCCCGCTGGG
CACTTGGCGCTACACAAGTGGCCTCTGGCCTCGCACACATTCCACATCCACCGGTAGGCGCCAACCGGCT
CCGTTCTTTGGTGGCCCCTTCGCGCCACCTTCTACTCCTCCCCTAGTCAGGAAGTTCCCCCCCGCCCCGC
AGCTCGCGTCGTGCAGGACGTGACAAATGGAAGTAGCACGTCTCACTAGTCTCGTGCAGATGGACAGCAC
CGCTGAGCAATGGAAGCGGGTAGGCCTTTGGGGCAGCGGCCAATAGCAGCTTTGCTCCTTCGCTTTCTGG
GCTCAGAGGCTGGGAAGGGGTGGGTCCGGGGGCGGGCTCAGGGGCGGGCTCAGGGGCGGGGCGGGCGCCC
GAAGGTCCTCCGGAGGCCCGGCATTCTGCACGCTTCAAAAGCGCACGTCTGCCGCGCTGTTCTCCTCTTC
CTCATCTCCGGGCCTTTCGACCTGCAGGTCCTCGCCATGGATCCTGATGATGTTGTTGATTCTTCTAAAT
CTTTTGTGATGGAAAACTTTTCTTCGTACCACGGGACTAAACCTGGTTATGTAGATTCCATTCAAAAAGG
TATACAAAAGCCAAAATCTGGTACACAAGGAAATTATGACGATGATTGGAAAGGGTTTTATAGTACCGAC
AATAAATACGACGCTGCGGGATACTCTGTAGATAATGAAAACCCGCTCTCTGGAAAAGCTGGAGGCGTGG
TCAAAGTGACGTATCCAGGACTGACGAAGGTTCTCGCACTAAAAGTGGATAATGCCGAAACTATTAAGAA
AGAGTTAGGTTTAAGTCTCACTGAACCGTTGATGGAGCAAGTCGGAACGGAAGAGTTTATCAAAAGGTTC
GGTGATGGTGCTTCGCGTGTAGTGCTCAGCCTTCCCTTCGCTGAGGGGAGTTCTAGCGTTGAATATATTA
ATAACTGGGAACAGGCGAAAGCGTTAAGCGTAGAACTTGAGATTAATTTTGAAACCCGTGGAAAACGTGG
CCAAGATGCGATGTATGAGTATATGGCTCAAGCCTGTGCAGGAAATCGTGTCAGGCGATCTCTTTGTGAA
GGAACCTTACTTCTGTGGTGTGACATAATTGGACAAACTACCTACAGAGATTTAAAGCTCTAAGGTAAAT
ATAAAATTTTTAAGTGTATAATGTGTTAAACTACTGATTCTAATTGTTTGTGTATTTTAGATTCCAACCT
ATGGAACTGATGAATGGGAGCAGTGGTGGAATGCAGATCCTAGAGCTCGCTGATCAGCCTCGACTGTGCC
TTCTAGTTGCCAGCCATCTGTTGTTTGCCCCTCCCCCGTGCCTTCCTTGACCCTGGAAGGTGCCACTCCC
ACTGTCCTTTCCTAATAAAATGAGGAAATTGCATCGCATTGTCTGAGTAGGTGTCATTCTATTCTGGGGG
GTGGGGTGGGGCAGGACAGCAAGGGGGAGGATTGGGAAGACAATAGCAGGCATGCTGGGGATGCGGTGGG
CTCTATGGCTTCTGAGGCGGAAAGAACCAGCTGGGGCTCGAGGGGGGGCCCGGTACCCAGCTTTTGTTCC
CTTTAGTGAGGGTTAATTGCGCGCTTGGCGTAATCATGGTCATAGCTGTTTCCTGTGTGAAATTGTTATC
CGCTCACAATTCCACACAACATACGAGCCGGAAGCATAAAGTGTAAAGCCTGGGGTGCCTAATGAGTGAG
CTAACTCACATTAATTGCGTTGCGCTCACTGCCCGCTTTCCAGTCGGGAAACCTGTCGTGCCAGCTGCAT
TAATGAATCGGCCAACGCGCGGGGAGAGGCGGTTTGCGTATTGGGCGCTCTTCCGCTTCCTCGCTCACTG
ACTCGCTGCGCTCGGTCGTTCGGCTGCGGCGAGCGGTATCAGCTCACTCAAAGGCGGTAATACGGTTATC
CACAGAATCAGGGGATAACGCAGGAAAGAACATGTGAGCAAAAGGCCAGCAAAAGGCCAGGAACCGTAAA
AAGGCCGCGTTGCTGGCGTTTTTCCATAGGCTCCGCCCCCCTGACGAGCATCACAAAAATCGACGCTCAA
GTCAGAGGTGGCGAAACCCGACAGGACTATAAAGATACCAGGCGTTTCCCCCTGGAAGCTCCCTCGTGCG
CTCTCCTGTTCCGACCCTGCCGCTTACCGGATACCTGTCCGCCTTTCTCCCTTCGGGAAGCGTGGCGCTT
TCTCATAGCTCACGCTGTAGGTATCTCAGTTCGGTGTAGGTCGTTCGCTCCAAGCTGGGCTGTGTGCACG
AACCCCCCGTTCAGCCCGACCGCTGCGCCTTATCCGGTAACTATCGTCTTGAGTCCAACCCGGTAAGACA
CGACTTATCGCCACTGGCAGCAGCCACTGGTAACAGGATTAGCAGAGCGAGGTATGTAGGCGGTGCTACA
GAGTTCTTGAAGTGGTGGCCTAACTACGGCTACACTAGAAGAACAGTATTTGGTATCTGCGCTCTGCTGA
AGCCAGTTACCTTCGGAAAAAGAGTTGGTAGCTCTTGATCCGGCAAACAAACCACCGCTGGTAGCGGTGG
TTTTTTTGTTTGCAAGCAGCAGATTACGCGCAGAAAAAAAGGATCTCAAGAAGATCCTTTGATCTTTTCT
ACGGGGTCTGACGCTCAGTGGAACGAAAACTCACGTTAAGGGATTTTGGTCATGAGATTATCAAAAAGGA
TCTTCACCTAGATCCTTTTAAATTAAAAATGAAGTTTTAAATCAATCTAAAGTATATATGAGTAAACTTG
GTCTGACAGTTACCAATGCTTAATCAGTGAGGCACCTATCTCAGCGATCTGTCTATTTCGTTCATCCATA
GTTGCCTGACTCCCCGTCGTGTAGATAACTACGATACGGGAGGGCTTACCATCTGGCCCCAGTGCTGCAA
TGATACCGCGAGACCCACGCTCACCGGCTCCAGATTTATCAGCAATAAACCAGCCAGCCGGAAGGGCCGA
GCGCAGAAGTGGTCCTGCAACTTTATCCGCCTCCATCCAGTCTATTAATTGTTGCCGGGAAGCTAGAGTA
AGTAGTTCGCCAGTTAATAGTTTGCGCAACGTTGTTGCCATTGCTACAGGCATCGTGGTGTCACGCTCGT
CGTTTGGTATGGCTTCATTCAGCTCCGGTTCCCAACGATCAAGGCGAGTTACATGATCCCCCATGTTGTG
CAAAAAAGCGGTTAGCTCCTTCGGTCCTCCGATCGTTGTCAGAAGTAAGTTGGCCGCAGTGTTATCACTC
ATGGTTATGGCAGCACTGCATAATTCTCTTACTGTCATGCCATCCGTAAGATGCTTTTCTGTGACTGGTG
AGTACTCAACCAAGTCATTCTGAGAATAGTGTATGCGGCGACCGAGTTGCTCTTGCCCGGCGTCAATACG
GGATAATACCGCGCCACATAGCAGAACTTTAAAAGTGCTCATCATTGGAAAACGTTCTTCGGGGCGAAAA
CTCTCAAGGATCTTACCGCTGTTGAGATCCAGTTCGATGTAACCCACTCGTGCACCCAACTGATCTTCAG
CATCTTTTACTTTCACCAGCGTTTCTGGGTGAGCAAAAACAGGAAGGCAAAATGCCGCAAAAAAGGGAAT
AAGGGCGACACGGAAATGTTGAATACTCATACTCTTCCTTTTTCAATATTATTGAAGCATTTATCAGGGT
TATTGTCTCATGAGCGGATACATATTTGAATGTATTTAGAAAAATAAACAAATAGGGGTTCCGCGCACAT
TTCCCCGAAAAGTGCCAC
