>Addgene plasmid #13448 | SABgallox2DTA | addgene partial sequence | sequence record 19825 | T7 5'-TAATACGACTCACTATAGGG-3'
CGGCCGCTCTAGACTAGTGGATCCGGAACCCTTAATATAACTTCGTATAATGTATGCTATACGAAGTTAT
TAGGTCCCTCGACCTGCAGGAATTTCGAGGCTAGAACTAGTGGATCCCCCGGGCTGCAGATCTGTAGGGC
GCAGTAGTCCAGGGTTTCCTTGATGATGTCATACTTATCCTGTCCCTTTTTTTTCCACAGCTCGCGGTTG
AGGACAAACTCTTCGCGGTCTTTCCAGTGGGGATCGACGGTATCGATAAGCTTGATGATCTGTGACATGG
CGGATCCCGTCGTTTTACANCNTCNTGACTGGGAAAACCCTGGCGTTACCCAACTTAATCGCCTTGCAGC
ACATCCCCCTTTCGCCAGCTGGCGTAATAGCGAAGAGGCCCGCACCGATCGCCCTTCCCAACAGTTGCGC
AGCCTGAATGGCGAATGGCGCTTTGCCTGGTTTCCGGCACCAGAAGCGGTGCCGGAAAGCTGGCTGGAGT
GCGATCTTC
